Addgene plasmid #71942: Cntn4.2-AP-His
Purpose: Expresses the entire Contactin 2, isoform 2 protein, C-terminally fused to alkaline phosphatase + 6X histidine tag.
Depositing lab: Woj Wojtowicz. Depositing organization: University of California, Berkeley. Publication: An extracellular biochemical screen reveals that FLRTs and Unc5s mediate neuronal subtype recognition in the retina. Visser JJ, Cheng Y, Perry SC, Chastain AB, Parsa B, Masri SS, Ray TA, Kay JN, Wojtowicz WM. Elife. 2015 Dec 3;4. pii: e08149. doi: 10.7554/eLife.08149. PubMed 26633812.
Backbone
  Vector backbone: pCMVi-SV40ori
  Vector type: Mammalian Expression
Growth in bacteria
  Bacterial resistance: Ampicillin, 100 μg/mL
  Growth temperature: 37°C
  Growth strain: DH5alpha
  Copy number: High Copy
Gene/Insert
  Gene/Insert name: Cntn4.2 (alt names: Contactin 4, isoform 2; Axcam; BIG-2; NCBI gene ID 269784; Reference sequence NM_001109751.1)
  Species: M. musculus (mouse)
  Insert size (bp): 2115
  Entrez Gene: Cntn4 (a.k.a. 9630050B05, Axcam, BIG-2)
  Promoter: CMV
  Tag / fusion protein: AP-His (C terminal on backbone)
  Cloning method: Restriction Enzyme; 5′ cloning site NotI (not destroyed); 3′ cloning site SpeI (not destroyed)
  Sequencing primers: 5′ GTCAGAGGTAACTCCCGTTGC; 3′ GAGGTTCTTGGCGGCTGTC
Terms and licenses: Academic/Nonprofit Terms; Industry Terms: Not Available to Industry
How to cite: Cntn4.2-AP-His was a gift from Woj Wojtowicz (Addgene plasmid # 71942 ; http://n2t.net/addgene:71942 ; RRID:Addgene_71942)
