[The description below was written by a language model from this plasmid's Addgene catalogue record and pLannotate feature annotations shown in this document.]
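Description:
Cntn4.2-AP-His is an 8,630-nt mammalian expression plasmid built on the pCMVi-SV40ori backbone. It produces mouse Contactin 4, isoform 2 (Cntn4, also known as Axcam or BIG-2) fused at its C terminus to alkaline phosphatase and a 6X histidine tag. The catalogue purpose line says "Contactin 2", but the insert name, gene identifiers and the annotated coding sequence all point to Contactin 4, so that wording appears to be a slip. In bacteria the plasmid replicates from a high-copy ColE1/pUC-type origin and is selected with ampicillin through the β-lactamase gene. An f1 origin and small remnants of rop, bom and lacZα are also annotated as backbone leftovers.

Expression is driven by the human CMV immediate-early enhancer and promoter followed by CMV intron A, an arrangement generally used to raise transcript levels in mammalian cells. The roughly 2.1 kb Cntn4 insert sits between retained NotI and SpeI sites and reads into a backbone-encoded human placental secreted alkaline phosphatase (SEAP) sequence. Transcription is terminated by an SV40 polyadenylation signal. The His tag is stated in the catalogue fields but was not separately annotated in the feature table. The Cntn4 sequence is flagged as a fragment relative to the full-length reference protein, even though the record describes it as the entire isoform 2 protein. A separate SV40 enhancer/early promoter region, which contains the SV40 origin implied by the backbone name, can support episomal amplification in cells expressing large T antigen.

The AP moiety provides an enzymatic readout and the His tag a handle for capture or purification. This fits the associated work, an extracellular biochemical screen for binding interactions among neuronal recognition proteins in the retina.
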