Features (pLannotate 1.2.2; 14 found; start..end, strand, type, name):
     25..408     +  enhancer       CMV enhancer: human cytomegalovirus immediate early enhancer
    410..609     +  promoter       CMV promoter: human cytomegalovirus (CMV) immediate early promoter
    748..1573    +  intron         CMV intron A: human cytomegalovirus intron A (Chapman et al., 1991)
   1610..3700    +  CDS            Cntn4 (fragment): CNTN4_MOUSE - Also known as Kiaa3024. Experimental evidence at protein level: Swiss-Prot protein existence level 1. Contactins mediate cell surface interactions during nervous system development. Has some neurite outgrowth-promoting activity. May be involved in synaptogenesis. From Mus musculus (Mouse).
   3743..5194    +  CDS            SEAP: secreted alkaline phosphatase from human placenta The natural enzyme has a C-terminal transmembrane sequence that is replaced by a GPI anchor.
   5253..5374    +  polyA_signal   SV40 poly(A) signal: SV40 polyadenylation signal
   5583..6171    -  rep_origin     ori: high-copy-number ColE1/pMB1/pBR322/pUC origin of replication
   6342..7202    -  CDS            AmpR: β-lactamase; bla; confers resistance to ampicillin, carbenicillin, and related antibiotics
   7203..7307    -  promoter       AmpR promoter: bla
   7402..7437    +  CDS            rop (fragment): Rop protein, which maintains plasmids at low copy number; rop
   7460..7790    +  promoter       SV40 promoter: SV40 enhancer and early promoter
   7913..8012    +  misc_feature   bom (fragment): basis of mobility region from pBR322
   8040..8468    -  rep_origin     f1 ori (sequence partly withheld): f1 bacteriophage origin of replication; arrow indicates direction of (+) strand synthesis
   8472..8629    -  CDS            lacZα (fragment): LacZα fragment of β-galactosidase; lacZ fragment
>Addgene plasmid #71942 | Cntn4.2-AP-His | depositor full sequence | sequence record 135599 | Cntn4.2-AP-His sequence 8630 bps
GTCGAGGTCTCGACGGTATCGATTGACATTGATTATTGACTAGCTAGTTATTAATAGTAATCAATTACGG
GGTCATTAGTTCATAGCCCATATATGGAGTTCCGCGTTACATAACTTACGGTAAATGGCCCGCCTGGCTG
ACCGCCCAACGACCCCCGCCCATTGACGTCAATAATGACGTATGTTCCCATAGTAACGCCAATAGGGACT
TTCCATTGACGTCAATGGGTGGAGTATTTACGGTAAACTGCCCACTTGGCAGTACATCAAGTGTATCATA
TGCCAAGTCCGCCCCCTATTGACGTCAATGACGGTAAATGGCCCGCCTGGCATTATGCCCAGTACATGAC
CTTACGGGACTTTCCTACTTGGCAGTACATCTACGTATTAGTCATCGCTATTACCATGGTGATGCGGTTT
TGGCAGTACACCAATGGGCGTGGATAGCGGTTTGACTCACGGGGATTTCCAAGTCTCCACCCCATTGACG
TCAATGGGAGTTTGTTTTGGCACCAAAATCAACGGGACTTTCCAAAATGTCGTAATAACCCCGCCCCGTT
GACGCAAATGGGCGGTAGGCGTGTACGGTGGGAGGTCTATATAAGCAGAGCTCGTTTAGTGAACCGTCAG
ATCGCCTGGAGACGCCATCCACGCTGTTTTGACCTCCATAGAAGACACCGGGACCGATCCAGCCTCCGCG
GCCGGGAACGGTGCATTGGAACGCGGATTCCCCGTGCCAAGAGTGACGTAAGTACCGCCTATAGACTCTA
TAGGCACACCCCTTTGGCTCTTATGCATGCTATACTGTTTTTGGCTTGGGGCCTATACACCCCCGCTTCC
ATATGCTATAGGTGATGGTATAGCTTAGCCTATAGGTGTGGGTTATTGACCATTATTGACCACTCCCCTA
TTGGTGACGATACTTTCCATTACTAATCCATAACATGGCTCTTTGCCACAACTATCTCTATTGGCTATAT
GCCAATACTCTGTCCTTCAGAGACTGACACGGACTCTGTATTTTTACAGGATGGGGTCCCATTTATTATT
TACAAATTCACATATACAACAACGCCGTCCCCCGTGCCCGCAGTTTTTATTAAACATAGCGTGGGATCTC
CACGCGAATCTCGGGTACGTGTTCCGGACATGGGCTCTTCTCCGGTAGCGGCGGAGCTTCCACATCCGAG
CCCTGGTCCCATGCCTCCAGCGGCTCATGGTCGCTCGGCAGCTCCTTGCTCCTAACAGTGGAGGCCAGAC
TTAGGCACAGCACAATGCCCACCACCACCAGTGTGCCGCACAAGGCCGTGGCGGTAGGGTATGTGTCTGA
AAATGAGCTCGGAGATTGGGCTCGCACCGCTGACGCAGATGGAAGACTTAAGGCAGCGGCAGAAGAAGAT
GCAGGCAGCTGAGTTGTTGTATTCTGATAAGAGTCAGAGGTAACTCCCGTTGCGGTGCTGTTAACGGTGG
AGGGCAGTGTAGTCTGAGCAGTACTCGTTGCTGCCGCGCGCGCCACCAGACATAATAGCTGACAGACTAA
CAGACTGTTCCTTTCCATGGGTCTTTTCTGCAGAAGCTTGAATTCTCGAGGATCCGCGGCCGCGCCACCA
TGAGGTTGCCATGGGAACTGCTAGTGCTGCAATCATTCATGTTGTGCCTTGCAGATGACTACACACTGCA
TGGCCCAGTTTTTGTTCAAGAACCAAGTCATGTCATGTTTCCTTTGGATTCTGAGGAGAAAAAAGTGAAA
CTCAGTTGTGAAGTTAAAGGGAATCCAAAACCTCACATCAGGTGGAAGTTAAATGGAACAGATGTTGACA
TTGGTATGGATTTCCGCTACAGTGTTGTTGACGGCAGCTTGTTGATCAATAACCCCAATAAAACCCAAGA
TGCTGGAACGTACCAGTGCATAGCAACAAACTCATTTGGAACAATTGTAAGCAGAGAAGCAAAGCTTCAG
TTTGCTTATCTTGAAAACTTTAAGACAAGAACAAGAAGCACTGTGTCAGTCCGTCGAGGTCAGGGAATGG
TCCTTCTGTGCGGCCCGCCACCCCATTCTGGAGAGCTGAGCTATGCCTGGATCTTCAATGAATACCCTTC
CTATCAGGATAACCGCCGCTTCGTTTCTCAAGAGACTGGGAATCTGTATATTGCCAAAGTGGAAAAATCT
GATGTTGGTAATTACACCTGTGTAGTTACCAACACTGTGACCAACCACAAGGTCCTGGGACCGCCCACAC
CACTAATCCTGAGAAATGATGGGGTGATGGGTGAATATGAGCCCAAAATAGAAGTACAGTTTCCAGAAAC
CGTCCCGGCTGAGAAAGGAACAACAGTCAAACTGGAATGCTTTGCCTTAGGAAATCCAGTCCCAACTATT
CTATGGCGAAGAGCTGATGGCAAGCCAATAGCAAGGAAAGCCAGAAGACATAAGTCGAATGGAATTCTGG
AAATTCCCAATTTTCAGCAGGAAGATGCCGGTTCATATGAATGTGTGGCTGAAAACTCCAGAGGCAAAAA
CGTAGCCAAGGGACAGTTGACTTTTTATGCTCAACCTAACTGGGTTCAAATAATAAATGATATCCACGTG
GCCATGGAAGAGAGTGTCTTCTGGGAATGTAAAGCAAATGGGAGGCCTAAACCTACCTACAGATGGCTAA
AAAATGGTGACCCACTGTTAACACGGGATAGAATACAAATCGAGCAAGGAACACTCAACATAACAATAGT
GAATCTCTCAGATGCTGGCATGTACCAGTGTGTGGCAGAAAATAAACATGGAGTTATCTTTTCCAGCGCT
GAGCTTAGTGTAATAGCTGAAAGTCCAGATTTTTCCCGAACACTCTTAAAAAGAGTAACACTTGTCAAAG
TGGGAGGTGAAGTTGTCATTGAGTGCAAGCCAAAAGCATCCCCAAGACCTGTCTACACCTGGAGAAAGGG
AAGAGAAATATTAAGAGAAAATGAAAGAATTACCATTTCTGAAGATGGGAACCTCAGAATCATCAATGTG
ACTAAATCTGATGCTGGAAGTTACACCTGCATAGCCACGAACCATTTTGGAACTGCCAGCAGTACTGGGA
ATGTGGTTGTGAAAGACCCAACAAAGGTGATGGTTCCTCCTTCCAGCATGGATGTCACTGTAGGAGAAAG
CATTGTTCTCCCATGCCAGGTAACACATGATCACTCCCTGGACATTGTGTTTACGTGGACATTTAATGGA
CACTTGATAGACTTTGACAAGGATGGAGACCACTTTGAAAGAGTTGGAGGGCAGGATTCAGCTGGTGATT
TGATGATCCGAAACATCCAACTGAAGCATGCTGGGAAGTATGTCTGCATGGTCCAAACAAGTGTAGACAA
ACTCTCTGTTGCTGCGGACCTGATTGTAAGAGGTCCTCCAGGTCCTCCTGAGGCTGTGACCATAGATGAA
ATCACAGACACCACTGCTCAGCTTTCTTGGAGACCAGGACCTGACAACCACAGCCCCATCACCATGTATG
TTATCCAAGCTAGGACTCCATTCTCCGTGGGCTGGCAAGCAGTCAATACAGTTCCAGATCTCGTCGACGG
GAAGACATTCACAGCAACTGTGGTGGGTTTGAATCCTTGGGTTGAATATGAATTCCGCACTGTTGCAGCT
AATGTGATTGGCATTGGGGAACCCAGCCGGCCCTCAGAGAAACGGAGGACAGAAGAGGCTCAGAACACTG
GGGATCAGAGAGGTACTAGTGGATCTTCCGGAATCATCCCAGTTGAGGAGGAGAACCCGGACTTCTGGAA
CCGCGAGGCAGCCGAGGCCCTGGGTGCCGCCAAGAAGCTGCAGCCTGCACAGACAGCCGCCAAGAACCTC
ATCATCTTCCTGGGCGATGGGATGGGGGTGTCTACGGTGACAGCTGCCAGGATCCTAAAAGGGCAGAAGA
AGGACAAACTGGGGCCTGAGATACCCCTGGCCATGGACCGCTTCCCATATGTGGCTCTGTCCAAGACATA
CAATGTAGACAAACATGTGCCAGACAGTGGAGCCACAGCCACGGCCTACCTGTGCGGGGTCAAGGGCAAC
TTCCAGACCATTGGCTTGAGTGCAGCCGCCCGCTTTAACCAGTGCAACACGACACGCGGCAACGAGGTCA
TCTCCGTGATGAATCGGGCCAAGAAAGCAGGGAAGTCAGTGGGAGTGGTAACCACCACACGAGTGCAGCA
CGCCTCGCCAGCCGGCACCTACGCCCACACGGTGAACCGCAACTGGTACTCGGACGCCGACGTGCCTGCC
TCGGCCCGCCAGGAGGGGTGCCAGGACATCGCTACGCAGCTCATCTCCAACATGGACATTGACGTGATCC
TAGGTGGGGGCCGAAAGTACATGTTTCGCATGGGAACCCCAGACCCTGAGTACCCAGATGACTACAGCCA
AGGTGGGACCAGGCTGGACGGGAAGAATCTGGTGCAGGAATGGCTGGCGAAGCGCCAGGGTGCCCGGTAT
GTGTGGAACCGCACTGAGCTCATGCAGGCTTCCCTGGACCCGTCTGTGACCCATCTCATGGGTCTCTTTG
AGCCTGGAGACATGAAATACGAGATCCACCGAGACTCCACACTGGACCCCTCCCTGATGGAGATGACAGA
GGCTGCCCTGCGCCTGCTGAGCAGGAACCCCCGCGGCTTCTTCCTCTTCGTGGAGGGTGGTCGCATCGAC
CATGGTCATCATGAAAGCAGGGCTTACCGGGCACTGACTGAGACGATCATGTTCGACGACGCCATTGAGA
GGGCGGGCCAGCTCACCAGCGAGGAGGACACGCTGAGCCTCGTCACTGCCGACCACTCCCACGTCTTCTC
CTTCGGAGGCTACCCCCTGCGAGGGAGCTCCATCTTCGGGCTGGCCCCTGGCAAGGCCCGGGACAGGAAG
GCCTACACGGTCCTCCTATACGGAAACGGTCCAGGCTATGTGCTCAAGGACGGCGCCCGGCCGGATGTTA
CCGAGAGCGAGAGCGGGAGCCCCGAGTATCGGCAGCAGTCAGCAGTGCCCCTGGACGAAGAGACCCACGC
AGGCGAGGACGTGGCGGTGTTCGCGCGCGGCCCGCAGGCGCACCTGGTTCACGGCGTGCAGGAGCAGACC
TTCATAGCGCACGTCATGGCCTTCGCCGCCTGCCTGGAGCCCTACACCGCCTGCGACCTGGCGCCCCCCG
CCGGCACCACCGACGCCGCGCACCCGGGTCATCATCACCATCACCATTAATCTAGAGATCTTATTAAAGC
AGAACTTGTTTATTGCAGCTTATAATGGTTACAAATAAAGCAATAGCATCACAAATTTCACAAATAAAGC
ATTTTTTTCACTGCATTCTAGTTGTGGTTTGTCCAAACTCATCAATGTATCTTATCATGTCTGGTCGACT
CTAGCTAGACTCTTCCGCTTCCTCGCTCACTGACTCGCTGCGCTCGGTCGTTCGGCTGCGGCGAGCGGTA
TCAGCTCACTCAAAGGCGGTAATACGGTTATCCACAGAATCAGGGGATAACGCAGGAAAGAACATGTGAG
CAAAAGGCCAGCAAAAGGCCAGGAACCGTAAAAAGGCCGCGTTGCTGGCGTTTTTCCATAGGCTCCGCCC
CCCTGACGAGCATCACAAAAATCGACGCTCAAGTCAGAGGTGGCGAAACCCGACAGGACTATAAAGATAC
CAGGCGTTTCCCCCTGGAAGCTCCCTCGTGCGCTCTCCTGTTCCGACCCTGCCGCTTACCGGATACCTGT
CCGCCTTTCTCCCTTCGGGAAGCGTGGCGCTTTCTCATAGCTCACGCTGTAGGTATCTCAGTTCGGTGTA
GGTCGTTCGCTCCAAGCTGGGCTGTGTGCACGAACCCCCCGTTCAGCCCGACCGCTGCGCCTTATCCGGT
AACTATCGTCTTGAGTCCAACCCGGTAAGACACGACTTATCGCCACTGGCAGCAGCCACTGGTAACAGGA
TTAGCAGAGCGAGGTATGTAGGCGGTGCTACAGAGTTCTTGAAGTGGTGGCCTAACTACGGCTACACTAG
AAGAACAGTATTTGGTATCTGCGCTCTGCTGAAGCCAGTTACCTTCGGAAAAAGAGTTGGTAGCTCTTGA
TCCGGCAAACAAACCACCGCTGGTAGCGGTGGTTTTTTTGTTTGCAAGCAGCAGATTACGCGCAGAAAAA
AAGGATCTCAAGAAGATCCTTTGATCTTTTCTACGGGGTCTGACGCTCAGTGGAACGAAAACTCACGTTA
AGGGATTTTGGTCATGAGATTATCAAAAAGGATCTTCACCTAGATCCTTTTAAATTAAAAATGAAGTTTT
AAATCAATCTAAAGTATATATGAGTAAACTTGGTCTGACAGTTACCAATGCTTAATCAGTGAGGCACCTA
TCTCAGCGATCTGTCTATTTCGTTCATCCATAGTTGCCTGACTCCCCGTCGTGTAGATAACTACGATACG
GGAGGGCTTACCATCTGGCCCCAGTGCTGCAATGATACCGCGAGACCCACGCTCACCGGCTCCAGATTTA
TCAGCAATAAACCAGCCAGCCGGAAGGGCCGAGCGCAGAAGTGGTCCTGCAACTTTATCCGCCTCCATCC
AGTCTATTAATTGTTGCCGGGAAGCTAGAGTAAGTAGTTCGCCAGTTAATAGTTTGCGCAACGTTGTTGC
CATTGCTACAGGCATCGTGGTGTCACGCTCGTCGTTTGGTATGGCTTCATTCAGCTCCGGTTCCCAACGA
TCAAGGCGAGTTACATGATCCCCCATGTTGTGCAAAAAAGCGGTTAGCTCCTTCGGTCCTCCGATCGTTG
TCAGAAGTAAGTTGGCCGCAGTGTTATCACTCATGGTTATGGCAGCACTGCATAATTCTCTTACTGTCAT
GCCATCCGTAAGATGCTTTTCTGTGACTGGTGAGTACTCAACCAAGTCATTCTGAGAATAGTGTATGCGG
CGACCGAGTTGCTCTTGCCCGGCGTCAATACGGGATAATACCGCGCCACATAGCAGAACTTTAAAAGTGC
TCATCATTGGAAAACGTTCTTCGGGGCGAAAACTCTCAAGGATCTTACCGCTGTTGAGATCCAGTTCGAT
GTAACCCACTCGTGCACCCAACTGATCTTCAGCATCTTTTACTTTCACCAGCGTTTCTGGGTGAGCAAAA
ACAGGAAGGCAAAATGCCGCAAAAAAGGGAATAAGGGCGACACGGAAATGTTGAATACTCATACTCTTCC
TTTTTCAATATTATTGAAGCATTTATCAGGGTTATTGTCTCATGAGCGGATACATATTTGAATGTATTTA
GAAAAATAAACAAATAGGGGTTCCGCGCACATTTCCCCGAAAAGTGCCACCTGACGTCTAAGAAACCATT
ATTATCATGACATTAACCTATAAAAATAGGCGTATCACGAGGCCCTTTCGTCTCGCGCGTTTCGGTGATG
ACGGTGAAAACCTCTGACACATGCAGCTCCCGGAGGAATGTGTGTCAGTTAGGGTGTGGAAAGTCCCCAG
GCTCCCCAGGCAGGCAGAAGTATGCAAAGCATGCATCTCAATTAGTCAGCAACCAGGTGTGGAAAGTCCC
CAGGCTCCCCAGCAGGCAGAAGTATGCAAAGCATGCATCTCAATTAGTCAGCAACCATAGTCCCGCCCCT
AACTCCGCCCATCCCGCCCCTAACTCCGCCCAGTTCCGCCCATTCTCCGCCCCATGGCTGACTAATTTTT
TTTATTTATGCAGAGGCCGAGGCCGCCTCTGCCTCTGAGCTATTCCAGAAGTAGTGAGGAGGCTTTTTTG
GAGGCCTAGGCTTTTGCAAAAAGCTCCCGGGAGCTTGTATATCCATTTTCGTCCCGGAGACGGTCACAGC
TTGTCTGTAAGCGGATGCCGGGAGCAGACAAGCCCGTCAGGGCGCGTCAGCGGGTGTTGGCGGGTGTCGG
GGCTGGCTTAACTATGCGGCATCAGAGCAGATTGTACTGAGAGTGCACCATATGCGGTGTGAAATACCGC
ACAGATGCGTAAGGAGAAAATACCGCATCAGGAAATTGTAAGCGTTAATATTTTGTTAAAATTCGCGTTA
AATTTTTGTTAAATCAGCTCATTTTTTAACCAATAGGCCGAAATCGGCAAAATCCCTTATAAATCAAAAG
AATAGACCGAGATAGGGT
[37 nt withheld, positions 8139-8175]
AAAGAACGTGGACTCCAACGTCAAAGG
[49 nt withheld, positions 8203-8251]
T
[91 nt withheld, positions 8253-8343]
G
[124 nt withheld, positions 8345-8468]
CCATTCGCCATTCAGGCTGCGCAACTGTTGGGAAGGGCGATCGGTGCGGGCCTCTTCGCTATTACGCCAG
CTGGCGAAAGGGGGATGTGCTGCAAGGCGATTAAGTTGGGTAACGCCAGGGTTTTCCCAGTCACGACGTT
GTAAAACGACGGCCAGTGAATT
