>Addgene plasmid #71942 | Cntn4.2-AP-His | addgene partial sequence | sequence record 135245 | pMRB101-F 5'-aagatgcaggcagctgagtt-3'
CGTTGCGGTGCTGTTAACGGTGGAGGGCAGTGTAGTCTGAGCAGTACTCGTTGCTGCCGCGCGCGCCACC
AGACATAATAGCTGACAGACTAACAGACTGTTCCTTTCCATGGGTCTTTTCTGCAGAAGCTTGAATTCTC
GAGGATCCGCGGCCGCGCCACCATGAGGTTGCCATGGGAACTGCTAGTGCTGCAATCATTCATGTTGTGC
CTTGCAGATGACTACACACTGCATGGCCCAGTTTTTGTTCAAGAACCAAGTCATGTCATGTTTCCTTTGG
ATTCTGAGGAGAAAAAAGTGAAACTCAGTTGTGAAGTTAAAGGGAATCCAAAACCTCACATCAGGTGGAA
GTTAAATGGAACAGATGTTGACATTGGTATGGATTTCCGCTACAGTGTTGTTGACGGCAGCTTGTTGATC
AATAACCCCAATAAAACCCAAGATGCTGGAACGTACCAGTGCATAGCAACAAACTCATTTGGAACAATTG
TAAGCAGAGAAGCAAAGCTTCAGTTTGCTTATCTTGAAAACTTTAAGACAAGAACAAGAAGCACTGTGTC
AGTCCGTCGAGGTCAGGGAATGGTCCTTCTGTGCGGCCCGCCACCCCATTCTGGAGAGCTGAGCTATGCC
TGGATCTTCAATGAATACCCTTCCTATCAGGATAACCGCCGCTTCGTTTCTCAAGAGACTGGGAATCTGT
ATATTGCCAAAGTGGAAAAATCTGATGTTGGTAATTACACCTGTGTAGTTACCAACACTGTGACCAACCA
CAAGGTCCTGGGACCGCCCACACCACTAATCCTGAGAAATGATGGG
