>Addgene plasmid #71942 | Cntn4.2-AP-His | addgene partial sequence | sequence record 135598 | SV40pA-R 5'-GAAATTTGTGATGCTATTGC-3'
ATAAGATCTCTAGATTAATGGTGATGGTGATGATGACCCGGGTGCGCGGCGTCGGTGGTGCCGGCGGGGG
GCGCCAGGTCGCAGGCGGTGTAGGGCTCCAGGCAGGCGGCGAAGGCCATGACGTGCGCTATGAAGGTCTG
CTCCTGCACGCCGTGAACCAGGTGCGCCTGCGGGCCGCGCGCGAACACCGCCACGTCCTCGCCTGCGTGG
GTCTCTTCGTCCAGGGGCACTGCTGACTGCTGCCGATACTCGGGGCTCCCGCTCTCGCTCTCGGTAACAT
CCGGCCGGGCGCCGTCCTTGAGCACATAGCCTGGACCGTTTCCGTATAGGAGGACCGTGTAGGCCTTCCT
GTCCCGGGCCTTGCCAGGGGCCAGCCCGAAGATGGAGCTCCCTCGCAGGGGGTAGCCTCCGAAGGAGAAG
ACGTGGGAGTGGTCGGCAGTGACGAGGCTCAGCGTGTCCTCCTCGCTGGTGAGCTGGCCCGCCCTCTCAA
TGGCGTCGTCGAACATGATCGTCTCAGTCAGTGCCCGGTAAGCCCTGCTTTCATGATGACCATGGTCGAT
GCGACCACCCTCCACGAAGAGGAAGAAGCCGCGGGGGTTCCTGCTCAGCAGGCGCAGGGCAGCCTCTGTC
ATCTCCATCAGGGAGGGGTCCAGTGTGGAGTCTCGGTGGATCTCGTATTTCATGTCTCCAGGCTCAAAGA
GACCCATGAGATGGGTCACAGACGGGTCCAGGGAAGCCTGCATGAGCTCAGTGCGGTTCCACACATACCG
GGCACCCTGGCGCTTCGCCAGCCATTCCTGCACCAGATTCTTCC
